>Addgene plasmid #41065 | pTKIP-cat | depositor full sequence | sequence record 54397 | pTKIP-cat sequence 4146 bps
GCAGGATGCTGCTGGCTACCCTGTGGAACACCTACATCTGTATTAACGAAGCGCTGGCATTGACCCTGAG
TGATTTTTCTCTGGTCCCGCCGCATCCATACCGCCAGTTGTTTACCCTCACAACGTTCCAGTAACCGGGC
ATGTTCATCATCAGTAACCCGTATCGTGAGCATCCTCTCTCGTTTCATCGGTATCATTACCCCCATGAAC
AGAAATCCCCCTTACACGGAGGCATCAGTGACCAAACAGGAAAAAACCGCCCTTAACATGGCCCGCTTTA
TCAGAAGCCAGACATTAACGCTTCTGGAGAAACTCAACGAGCTGGACGCGGATGAACAGGCAGACATCTG
TGAATCGCTTCACGACCACGCTGATGAGCTTTACCGCAGCTGCCTCGCGCGTTTCGGTGATGACGGTGAA
AACCTCTGACACATGCAGCTCCCGGAGACGGTCACAGCTTGTCTGTAAGCGGATGCCGGGAGCAGACAAG
CCCGTCAGGGCGCGTCAGCGGGTGTTGGCGGGTGTCGGGGCGCAGCCATGACCCAGTCACGTAGCGATAG
CGGAGTGTATACTGGCTTAACTATGCGGCATCAGAGCAGATTGTACTGAGAGTGCACCATATGCGGTGTG
AAATACCGCACAGATGCGTAAGGAGAAAATACCGCATCAGGCGCTCTTCCGCTTCCTCGCTCACTGACTC
GCTGCGCTCGGTCGTTCGGCTGCGGCGAGCGGTATCAGCTCACTCAAAGGCGGTAATACGGTTATCCACA
GAATCAGGGGATAACGCAGGAAAGAACATGTGAGCAAAAGGCCAGCAAAAGGCCAGGAACCGTAAAAAGG
CCGCGTTGCTGGCGTTTTTCCATAGGCTCCGCCCCCCTGACGAGCATCACAAAAATCGACGCTCAAGTCA
GAGGTGGCGAAACCCGACAGGACTATAAAGATACCAGGCGTTTCCCCCTGGAAGCTCCCTCGTGCGCTCT
CCTGTTCCGACCCTGCCGCTTACCGGATACCTGTCCGCCTTTCTCCCTTCGGGAAGCGTGGCGCTTTCTC
ATAGCTCACGCTGTAGGTATCTCAGTTCGGTGTAGGTCGTTCGCTCCAAGCTGGGCTGTGTGCACGAACC
CCCCGTTCAGCCCGACCGCTGCGCCTTATCCGGTAACTATCGTCTTGAGTCCAACCCGGTAAGACACGAC
TTATCGCCACTGGCAGCAGCCACTGGTAACAGGATTAGCAGAGCGAGGTATGTAGGCGGTGCTACAGAGT
TCTTGAAGTGGTGGCCTAACTACGGCTACACTAGAAGGACAGTATTTGGTATCTGCGCTCTGCTGAAGCC
AGTTACCTTCGGAAAAAGAGTTGGTAGCTCTTGATCCGGCAAACAAACCACCGCTGGTAGCGGTGGTTTT
TTTGTTTGCAAGCAGCAGATTACGCGCAGAAAAAAAGGATCTCAAGAAGATCCTTTGATCTTTTCTACGG
GGTCTGACGCTCAGTGGAACGAAAACTCACGTTAAGGGATTTTGGTCATGAGATTATCAAAAAGGATCTT
CACCTAGATCCTTTTAAATTAAAAATGAAGTTTTAAATCAATCTAAAGTATATATGAGTAAACTTGGTCT
GACAGTTACCAATGCTTAATCAGTGAGGCACCTATCTCAGCGATCTGTCTATTTCGTTCATCCATAGTTG
CCTGACTCCCCGTCGTGTAGATAACTACGATACGGGAGGGCTTACCATCTGGCCCCAGTGCTGCAATGAT
ACCGCGAGACCCACGCTCACCGGCTCCAGATTTATCAGCAATAAACCAGCCAGCCGGAAGGGCCGAGCGC
AGAAGTGGTCCTGCAACTTTATCCGCCTCCATCCAGTCTATTAATTGTTGCCGGGAAGCTAGAGTAAGTA
GTTCGCCAGTTAATAGTTTGCGCAACGTTGTTGCCATTGCTGCAGGCATCGTGGTGTCACGCTCGTCGTT
TGGTATGGCTTCATTCAGCTCCGGTTCCCAACGATCAAGGCGAGTTACATGATCCCCCATGTTGTGCAAA
AAAGCGGTTAGCTCCTTCGGTCCTCCGATCGTTGTCAGAAGTAAGTTGGCCGCAGTGTTATCACTCATGG
TTATGGCAGCACTGCATAATTCTCTTACTGTCATGCCATCCGTAAGATGCTTTTCTGTGACTGGTGAGTA
CTCAACCAAGTCATTCTGAGAATAGTGTATGCGGCGACCGAGTTGCTCTTGCCCGGCGTCAACACGGGAT
AATACCGCGCCACATAGCAGAACTTTAAAAGTGCTCATCATTGGAAAACGTTCTTCGGGGCGAAAACTCT
CAAGGATCTTACCGCTGTTGAGATCCAGTTCGATGTAACCCACTCGTGCACCCAACTGATCTTCAGCATC
TTTTACTTTCACCAGCGTTTCTGGGTGAGCAAAAACAGGAAGGCAAAATGCCGCAAAAAAGGGAATAAGG
GCGACACGGAAATGTTGAATACTCATACTCTTCCTTTTTCAATATTATTGAAGCATTTATCAGGGTTATT
GTCTCATGAGCGGATACATATTTGAATGTATTTAGAAAAATAAACAAATAGGGGTTCCGCGCACATTTCC
CCGAAAAGTGCCACCTTAGGGATAACAGGGTAATTACGGCCCCAAGGTCCAAACGGTGAAGGTACCGGGC
CCCCCCTCGAGGTCGACGGTATCGATAAGCTTGATATCGAATTCCGAAGTTCCTATTCTCTAGAAAGTAT
AGGAACTTCAGGTCTGAAGAGGAGTTTACGTCCAGCCAAGCTAGCTTGGCTGCAGGTCGTCGAAATTCTA
CCGGGTAGGGGAGGCGCTTTTCCCAAGGCAGTCTGGAGCATGCGCTTTAGCAGCCCCGCTGGGCACTTGG
CGCTACACAAGTGGCCTCTGGCCTCGCACACATTCCACATCCACCGGTAGGCGCCAACCGGCTCCGTTCT
TTGGTGGCCCCTTCGCGCCACCTTCTACTCCTCCCCTAGTCAGGAAGTTCCCCCCCGCCCCGCAGCTCGC
GTCGTGCAGGACGTGACAAATGGAAGTAGCACGTCTCACTAGTCTCGTGCAGATGGACAGCACCGCTGAG
CAATGGAAGCGGGTAGGCCTTTGGGGCAGCGGCCAATAGCAGCTTTGCTCCTTCGCTTTCTGGGCTCAGA
GGCTGGGAAGGGGTGGGTCCGGGGGCGGGCTCAGGGGCGGGCTCAGGGGCGGGGCGGGCGCCCGAAGGTC
CTCCGGAGGCCCGGCATTCTGCACGCTTCAAAAGCGCACGTCTGCCGCGCTGTTCTCCTCTTCCTCATCT
CCGGGCCTTTCGACCTGCAGCCTGTTGACAATTAATCATCGGCATAGTATATCGGCATAGTATAATACGA
CAAGGTGAGGAACTAAACCATGGAGAAAAAAATCACTGGATATACCACCGTTGATATATCCCAATGGCAT
CGTAAAGAACATTTTGAGGCATTTCAGTCAGTTGCTCAATGTACCTATAACCAGACCGTTCAGCTGGATA
TTACGGCCTTTTTAAAGACCGTAAAGAAAAATAAGCACAAGTTTTATCCGGCCTTTATTCACATTCTTGC
CCGCCTGATGAATGCTCATCCGGAATTCCGTATGGCAATGAAAGACGGTGAGCTGGTGATATGGGATAGT
GTTCACCCTTGTTACACCGTTTTCCATGAGCAAACTGAAACGTTTTCATCGCTCTGGAGTGAATACCACG
ACGATTTCCGGCAGTTTCTACACATATATTCGCAAGATGTGGCGTGTTACGGTGAAAACCTGGCCTATTT
CCCTAAAGGGTTTATTGAGAATATGTTTTTCGTCTCAGCCAATCCCTGGGTGAGTTTCACCAGTTTTGAT
TTAAACGTGGCCAATATGGACAACTTCTTCGCCCCCGTTTTCACCATGGGCAAATATTATACGCAAGGCG
ACAAGGTGCTGATGCCGCTGGCGATTCAGGTTCATCATGCCGTCTGTGATGGCTTCCATGTCGGCAGAAT
GCTTAATGAATTACAACAGTACTGCGATGAGTGGCAGGGCGGGGCGTGAGGGGATCAATTCTCTAGAGCT
CGCTGATCAGAAGTTCCTATTCTCTAGAAAGTATAGGAACTTCGATGGCGCCTCATCCCTGAAGCCAATA
GGGATAACAGGGTAAT
Features (pLannotate 1.2.2; 12 found; start..end, strand, type, name):
     87..197     -  CDS            mbeC (fragment): MBEC_ECOLX - Experimental evidence at protein level: Swiss-Prot protein existence level 1. Required for efficient mobilization of ColE1 plasmid and is thus essential to promote the specific transfer of the plasmid during conjugation. Probably functions by inducing DNA bending, helping the MbeA relaxase to melt the DNA around the nic site and cleave the phosphodiester bond. Binds specifically double-stranded DNA (dsDNA) containing the ColE1 oriT but does not recognize the inverted repeat (IR). From Escherichia coli.
    238..429     +  CDS            rop: Rop protein, which maintains plasmids at low copy number; rop
    531..671     +  misc_feature   bom: basis of mobility region from pBR322
    857..1445    -  rep_origin     ori: high-copy-number ColE1/pMB1/pBR322/pUC origin of replication
   1616..2476    -  CDS            AmpR: β-lactamase; bla; confers resistance to ampicillin, carbenicillin, and related antibiotics
   2477..2581    -  promoter       AmpR promoter: bla
   2651..2705    -  misc_feature   MCS (fragment): pBluescript multiple cloning site
   2706..2739    +  protein_bind   FRT (minimal): supports FLP-mediated excision but not integration (Turan and Bode, 2011) FLP recombinase from the Saccharomyces cerevisiae 2μ plasmid
   2803..3302    +  promoter       PGK promoter: mouse phosphoglycerate kinase 1 promoter
   3314..3361    +  promoter       EM7 promoter: synthetic bacterial promoter&nbsp
   3380..4036    +  CDS            cat: CAT_ECOLX - Experimental evidence at protein level: Swiss-Prot protein existence level 1. This enzyme is an effector of chloramphenicol resistance in bacteria. From Escherichia coli. This protein is used as a marker in many commonly used cloning vectors, such as pACYC184.
   4070..4103    +  protein_bind   FRT (minimal): supports FLP-mediated excision but not integration (Turan and Bode, 2011) FLP recombinase from the Saccharomyces cerevisiae 2μ plasmid
