[The description below was written by a language model from this plasmid's Addgene catalogue record and pLannotate feature annotations shown in this document.]
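Description:
pTKIP-cat is a 4,146 bp empty-backbone bacterial plasmid of the pTKIP series, deposited in connection with work on site-specific chromosomal integration of large synthetic constructs in E. coli. It is built on a pBR322-type scaffold: the annotation shows a ColE1/pMB1-family origin together with the rop gene, the bom (basis of mobility) region and a residual fragment of the ColE1 mobilization gene mbeC. The catalogue lists it as high copy, although rop is normally associated with reduced copy number; the record does not resolve this. Propagation in standard cloning strains is selected with ampicillin, through β-lactamase expressed from its native bla promoter, and with chloramphenicol.

The functional payload is a removable chloramphenicol resistance cassette. The cat coding sequence lies downstream of tandem promoters, the mouse PGK promoter and the synthetic bacterial EM7 promoter, of which EM7 is the one relevant to expression in bacteria. The cassette is flanked by two minimal FRT sites in the same orientation, so FLP recombinase can excise the marker once it is no longer needed. These minimal sites support excision but not integration. A fragment of the pBluescript multiple cloning site sits immediately next to the first FRT and presumably serves as the place where sequences of interest are inserted beside the marker.

Taken with the associated publication title, this layout suggests a donor vector in which cloned DNA is linked to a selectable, FLP-removable cat marker for transfer into the chromosome. However, the feature table annotates no homology arms, nuclease sites or other integration elements, so the integration mechanism itself cannot be described from this record.
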