Addgene plasmid #41065: pTKIP-cat
Purpose: (Empty Backbone)
Depositing lab: Edward Cox & Thomas Kuhlman. Depositing organization: Princeton University. Publication: Site-specific chromosomal integration of large synthetic constructs. Kuhlman TE, Cox EC. Nucleic Acids Res. 2010 Apr;38(6):e92. Epub 2010 Jan 4. 10.1093/nar/gkp1193 PubMed 20047970.
Backbone
  Vector backbone: pTKIP
  Backbone size (bp): 4146
  Vector type: Bacterial Expression
Growth in bacteria
  Bacterial resistance: Chloramphenicol and Ampicillin, 25 & 100 μg/mL
  Growth temperature: 37°C
  Growth strain: DH5alpha
  Copy number: High Copy
Terms and licenses: Academic/Nonprofit Terms; Industry Terms: Not Available to Industry
How to cite: pTKIP-cat was a gift from Edward Cox & Thomas Kuhlman (Addgene plasmid # 41065 ; http://n2t.net/addgene:41065 ; RRID:Addgene_41065)
