>Addgene plasmid #41065 | pTKIP-cat | addgene partial sequence | sequence record 58016 | Amp-R 5'-ATAATACCGCGCCACATAGC-3'
ATCATTGGAAAACGTTCTTCGGGGCGAAAACTCTCAAGGATCTTACCGCTGTTGAGATCCAGTTCGATGT
AACCCACTCGTGCACCCAACTGATCTTCAGCATCTTTTACTTTCACCAGCGTTTCTGGGTGAGCAAAAAC
AGGAAGGCAAAATGCCGCAAAAAAGGGAATAAGGGCGACACGGAAATGTTGAATACTCATACTCTTCCTT
TTTCAATATTATTGAAGCATTTATCAGGGTTATTGTCTCATGAGCGGATACATATTTGAATGTATTTAGA
AAAATAAACAAATAGGGGTTCCGCGCACATTTCCCCGAAAAGTGCCACCTTAGGGATAACAGGGTAATTA
CGGCCCCAAGGTCCAAACGGTGAAGGTACCGGGCCCCCCCTCGAGGTCGACGGTATCGATAAGCTTGATA
TCGAATTCCGAAGTTCCTATTCTCTAGAAAGTATAGGAACTTCAGGTCTGAAGAGGAGTTTACGTCCAGC
CAAGCTAGCTTGGCTGCAGGTCGTCGAAATTCTACCGGGTAGGGGAGGCGCTTTTCCCAAGGCAGTCTGG
AGCATGCGCTTTAGCAGCCCCGCTGGGCACTTGGCGCTACACAAGTGGCCTCTGGCCTCGCACACATTCC
ACATCCACCGGTAGGCGCCAACCGGCTCCGTTCTTTGGTGGCCCCTTCGCGCCACCTTCTACTCCTCCCC
TAGTCAGGAAGTTCCCCCCCGCCCCGCAGCTCGCGTCGTGCAGGACGTGACAAATGGAAGTAGCACGTCT
CACTAGTCTCGTGCAGATGGACAGCACCGCTGAGCAATGGAAGCGGGTAGGCCTTTGGGGCAGCGGCCAA
TAGCAGCTTTGCTCCTTCGCTTTCTGGGCTCAGAGGCTGGGAAGGGGTGGGTCCGGGGGCGGGCTCAGGG
