>Addgene plasmid #41065 | pTKIP-cat | addgene partial sequence | sequence record 58206 | mPGK-F 5'-cattctgcacgcttcaaaag-3'
TCTTCCTCATCTCCGGGCCTTTCGACCTGCAGCCTGTTGACAATTAATCATCGGCATAGTATATCGGCAT
AGTATAATACGACAAGGTGAGGAACTAAACCATGGAGAAAAAAATCACTGGATATACCACCGTTGATATA
TCCCAATGGCATCGTAAAGAACATTTTGAGGCATTTCAGTCAGTTGCTCAATGTACCTATAACCAGACCG
TTCAGCTGGATATTACGGCCTTTTTAAAGACCGTAAAGAAAAATAAGCACAAGTTTTATCCGGCCTTTAT
TCACATTCTTGCCCGCCTGATGAATGCTCATCCGGAATTCCGTATGGCAATGAAAGACGGTGAGCTGGTG
ATATGGGATAGTGTTCACCCTTGTTACACCGTTTTCCATGAGCAAACTGAAACGTTTTCATCGCTCTGGA
GTGAATACCACGACGATTTCCGGCAGTTTCTACACATATATTCGCAAGATGTGGCGTGTTACGGTGAAAA
CCTGGCCTATTTCCCTAAAGGGTTTATTGAGAATATGTTTTTCGTCTCAGCCAATCCCTGGGTGAGTTTC
ACCAGTTTTGATTTAAACGTGGCCAATATGGACAACTTCTTCGCCCCCGTTTTCACCATGGGCAAATATT
ATACGCAAGGCGACAAGGTGCTGATGCCGCTGGCGATTCAGGTTCATCATGCCGTTTGTGATGGCTTCCA
TGTCGGCAGAATGCTTAATGAATTACAACAGTACTGCGATGAGTGGCAGGGCGGGGCGTGAGGGGATCAA
TTCTCTAGAGCTCGCTGATCAGAAGTTCCTATTCTCTAGAAAGTATAGGAACTTCGATGGCGCCTCATCC
CTGAAGC
